>Addgene plasmid #19018 | p47 PX(1-121)/p40phox(136-339) | addgene partial sequence | sequence record 24848 | T7-term
GAATGCTTCTTTGGGCTTTGTTAGCAGCCGGATCTCAGTGGTGGTGGTGGTGGTGCTCGAGTCATGGCAT
CGTGTTGTAGACCCTGTAGTTGTCCTTCTGCGTGATGTGCAGCTTCCAGGGGAAGAGGCGCTTCTGGGAG
GGGAGGCCACGAGCCTGCCGCACCATGAGCGCTACGTCCTCATCCGACAGCAGCCGAACCAGATCCCCCT
CAGCGTCCCGGTAATTCAGAGCTATGTCCTCTCTCTGGAACTCCCGCCTTGTGAGCTCCAGCAGGTCTTT
CAATAGGGGAGTGCTGCTGAGATCTTCCTCCACCGCGATGTCCTTGATGGTGCTGATGGTGTCTTCGTAG
TAGTAGCAACGCAGCCAGTTGGTGGGGTCGTCCTCCTCAGGGAAGTCTTTGAGGATCTTCACGAAGGAGA
GAGGGAAGATGCCCGTGGCTCCCCGGACAGTGCCCTCCAGCCAGTCTTTGTTGATCCGACTGAGGAGGAA
GATCACATCTCCAGCTTTGAAATTCAGCTCCAGTTTGCTGTTTCCAGTGAAGTCAAATAGAGCCTCTGCT
CTCGGAGCTGCCATGCGGTCAACGCTGTTGCCCTGTGGGGACACGCTCTTGACTTTCNGGGNGCGCGGNC
GGAGCCGGCGGAGTGNGTGGGGCNCCTGCTCTGAGTCATAGGGCGACTGGAGGTCATCAGGGCGCACCTT
GAAGAAANNAGGAGTGGGGACAGCGGGAGACTTGGTGGCAGGCTCNGAGCGTGCTGCAGTACTCGTTGTG
TGCCTGGCGNTCTCGCGGCCGCTGCCGTCAACACTGGAACTGGAGG
