>Addgene plasmid #19018 | p47 PX(1-121)/p40phox(136-339) | addgene partial sequence | sequence record 24849 | 19018 with T7
TGNGANATTCCNTCTNAATATTTTGTTTACTTTAAGAAGGAGATATACCATGGGCAGCAGCCATCATCAT
CATCATCACAGCAGCGGCCTGGTGCCGCGCGGCAGCCATATGGCTAGCATGACTGGTGGACAGCAAATGG
GTCGCGGATCCGAATTCATGGGGGACACCTTCATCCGTCACATCGCCCTGCTGGGCTTTGAGAAGCGCTT
CGTACCCAGCCAGCACTATGTGTACATGTTCCTGGTGAAATGGCAGGACCTGTCGGAGAAGGTGGTCTAC
CGGCGCTTCACCGAGATCTACGAGTTCCATAAAACCTTAAAAGAAATGTTCCCTATTGAGGCAGGGGCGA
TCAATCCAGAGAACAGGATCATCCCCCACCTCCCAGCTCCCAAGTGGTTTGACGGGCAGCGGGCCGCCGA
GAACCGCCAGGGCACACTTACCGAGTACTGCAGCACGCTCATGAGCCTGCCCACCAAGATCTCCCGCTGT
CCCCACCTCCTCGACTTCTTCAAGGTGCGCCCTGATGACCTCCAGTCGCCCTATGACTCAGAGCAGGTGC
CCCAGGCACTCCGCCGGCTCCGCCCGCGCACCCGGAAAGTCAAGAGCGTGTCCCCACAGGGCAACAGCGT
TGACCGCATGGNTCACACCAAAAGAAAAGNCTCTATTGATTCCNGGANTGGAAACAGCAACTGTGGAGCT
GAATTTCAAAGCTGGAGATGTGATCTTNTCCTCCTCAGTCGNATCAACAAAGACTGGCTGGANGGCACTG
TCNGGGANCCACGGGCATNTTCCTCTCTCNTNCGGAAANCCTNAAAANT
