[The description below was written by a language model from this plasmid's Addgene catalogue record.]
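Description:
p47 PX(1-121)/p40phox(136-339) is a bacterial expression plasmid built on the pET28a backbone, selected with kanamycin. The record lists it as high copy and propagated in a standard cloning strain. pET28a is a T7-promoter-driven expression vector, so protein production normally requires a host that supplies T7 RNA polymerase. The listing of T7 as the 5′ sequencing primer fits this arrangement. No feature table accompanies the record, so the promoter, origin and terminator are inferred from the named backbone rather than confirmed by annotation.

The insert, about 1 kb and cloned by restriction enzymes, encodes a chimeric human protein. Amino acids 1-121 of p47phox (NCF1), which the construct name identifies as its PX domain, are fused to amino acids 136-339 of p40phox (NCF4). The p40phox portion lacks that protein's own N-terminal region, so the chimera is in effect a domain swap in which the p47phox PX domain takes its place. Both proteins are cytosolic regulatory subunits of the phagocyte NADPH oxidase, and PX domains are phosphoinositide-binding modules whose lipid specificity varies between proteins. An N-terminal His tag supplied by the backbone allows purification of the recombinant protein by immobilised metal affinity chromatography.

The associated publication concerns phosphatidylinositol 3-phosphate-dependent and -independent roles of p40phox in activating the neutrophil NADPH oxidase. The construct is therefore most plausibly a source of purified chimeric protein for testing how PX domain identity and lipid binding contribute to p40phox function, although the record does not specify the assays.
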