Addgene plasmid #19018: p47 PX(1-121)/p40phox(136-339)
Depositing lab: Michael Yaffe. Depositing organization: Massachusetts Institute of Technology. Publication: Phosphatidylinositol 3-phosphate-dependent and -independent functions of p40phox in activation of the neutrophil NADPH oxidase. Bissonnette SA, Glazier CM, Stewart MQ, Brown GE, Ellson CD, Yaffe MB. J Biol Chem. 2008 Jan 25. 283(4):2108-19. 10.1074/jbc.M706639200 PubMed 18029359.
Backbone
  Vector backbone: pET28a
  Backbone manufacturer: EMD Biosciences
  Backbone size w/o insert (bp): 5369
  Vector type: Bacterial Expression
Growth in bacteria
  Bacterial resistance: Kanamycin, 50 μg/mL
  Growth temperature: 37°C
  Growth strain: DH5alpha
  Copy number: High Copy
Gene/Insert
  Gene/Insert name: p40phox/p47phox (alt names: NADPH oxidase subunit; NCF1; NCF4)
  Species: H. sapiens (human)
  Insert size (bp): 971
  Mutation: insert containing amino acids 1-121 of p47phox fused to amino acids 136-339 of p40phox
  GenBank ID: X77094
  Entrez Gene: NCF4 (a.k.a. CGD3, NCF, P40PHOX, SH3PXD4); NCF1 (a.k.a. CGD1, NCF1A, NOXO2, SH3PXD1A, p47phox)
  Tag / fusion protein: His (N terminal on backbone)
  Cloning method: Restriction Enzyme
  Sequencing primers: 5′ T7
Terms and licenses: Academic/Nonprofit Terms; Industry Terms: Not Available to Industry
How to cite: p47 PX(1-121)/p40phox(136-339) was a gift from Michael Yaffe (Addgene plasmid # 19018 ; http://n2t.net/addgene:19018 ; RRID:Addgene_19018)
